Addgene plasmid #137814: pPGK-T7/2-CD44v3 (fl)
Purpose: expression of CD44 proteins in mammalian cells
Depositing lab: Ursula Gunthert. Depositing organization: University Hospital of Basel. Publication: A novel antiapoptotic mechanism based on interference of Fas signaling by CD44 variant isoforms. Mielgo A, van Driel M, Bloem A, Landmann L, Gunthert U. Cell Death Differ. 2006 Mar;13(3):465-77. doi: 10.1038/sj.cdd.4401763. PubMed 16167069.
Backbone
  Vector backbone: mini pBR322
  Backbone manufacturer: lab Guenthert
  Backbone size w/o insert (bp): 4320
  Vector type: Mammalian Expression
  Selectable markers: Neomycin (select with G418) ; GFP
Growth in bacteria
  Bacterial resistance: Ampicillin, 100 μg/mL
  Growth temperature: 37°C
  Growth strain: DH5alpha
  Copy number: High Copy
Gene/Insert
  Gene/Insert name: CD44v3 (fl)
  Species: H. sapiens (human)
  Insert size (bp): 1216
  Mutation: full length and N280D in the V3 region
  Entrez Gene: CD44 (a.k.a. CDW44, CSPG8, ECM-III, ECMR-III, H-CAM, HCELL, HUTCH-1, HUTCH-I, Hermes-1, IN, LHR, MC56, MDU2, MDU3, MIC4, Pgp1)
  Promoter: PGK
  Tag / fusion protein: GFP (C terminal on insert)
  Cloning method: Restriction Enzyme; 5′ cloning site EcoR1 (unknown if destroyed); 3′ cloning site BamH1 (unknown if destroyed)
Terms and licenses: Academic/Nonprofit Terms; Industry Terms: Not Available to Industry
How to cite: pPGK-T7/2-CD44v3 (fl) was a gift from Ursula Gunthert (Addgene plasmid # 137814 ; http://n2t.net/addgene:137814 ; RRID:Addgene_137814)
