[The description below was written by a language model from this plasmid's Addgene catalogue record and pLannotate feature annotations shown in this document.]
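Description:
pPGK-T7/2-CD44v3 (fl) is a mammalian expression plasmid built on a laboratory-made "mini pBR322" backbone and used to produce a GFP-tagged human CD44 variant isoform in cultured mammalian cells. In bacteria it is maintained through a high-copy ColE1/pMB1-type origin and selected with ampicillin via the β-lactamase gene and its native promoter.

The expression cassette is driven by the mouse phosphoglycerate kinase 1 (PGK) promoter, a constitutive, moderately strong promoter active in many cell types. Downstream lie a short SRα promoter remnant and a rabbit β-globin intron, which is commonly included to improve processing and expression of the transcript, followed by a T7 promoter that could support in vitro transcription or serve as a sequencing primer site. The insert is full-length human CD44 containing the v3 variant exon, recorded as carrying an N280D substitution in the v3 region, cloned between EcoRI and BamHI sites. The annotation tool matched this reading frame to a baboon CD44 entry, which reflects sequence similarity rather than a different origin. EGFP lies directly downstream as the recorded C-terminal tag, and an SV40 polyadenylation signal terminates the cassette.

The catalogue lists neomycin/G418 and GFP as mammalian selectable markers, but the sequenced record shows only short fragments of an SV40 promoter and of the NeoR/KanR coding region, so a functional G418 resistance cassette is not evident from the annotation. GFP fluorescence can be used to identify or track expressing cells. The associated work concerns CD44 variant isoforms interfering with Fas-mediated apoptotic signaling.
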