Features (pLannotate 1.2.2; 13 found; start..end, strand, type, name):
      1..500     +  promoter       PGK promoter: mouse phosphoglycerate kinase 1 promoter
    504..526     +  promoter       SRα promoter (fragment): hybrid promoter consisting of the SV40 early promoter plus part of the long terminal repeat of human T-lymphotrophic virus 1
    550..1122    +  intron         β-globin intron: intron from rabbit β-globin gene
   1177..1195    +  promoter       T7 promoter: promoter for bacteriophage T7 RNA polymerase
   1217..2425    +  CDS            CD44: CD44_PAPHA - Experimental evidence at protein level: Swiss-Prot protein existence level 1. Cell-surface receptor that plays a role in cell-cell interactions, cell adhesion and migration, helping them to sense and respond to changes in the tissue microenvironment. Participates thereby in a wide variety of cellular functions including the activation, recirculation and homing of T-lymphocytes, hematopoiesis, inflammation and response to bacterial infection. Engages, through its ectodomain, extracellular matrix components such as hyaluronan/HA, collagen, growth factors, cytokines or proteases and
   2447..3166    +  CDS            EGFP: the original enhanced GFP (Yang et al., 1996) mammalian codon-optimized
   3200..3321    +  polyA_signal   SV40 poly(A) signal: SV40 polyadenylation signal
   3363..3467    +  promoter       AmpR promoter: bla
   3468..4328    +  CDS            AmpR: β-lactamase; bla; confers resistance to ampicillin, carbenicillin, and related antibiotics
   4499..5087    +  rep_origin     ori: high-copy-number ColE1/pMB1/pBR322/pUC origin of replication
   5270..5316    +  CDS            lacI (fragment): lac repressor; lacI; The lac repressor binds to the lac operator to inhibit transcription in E. coli. This inhibition can be relieved by adding lactose or isopropyl-β-D-thiogalactopyranoside (IPTG).
   5324..5342    +  promoter       SV40 promoter (fragment): SV40 enhancer and early promoter
   5349..5535    +  CDS            NeoR/KanR (fragment): aminoglycoside phosphotransferase from Tn5; aph(3')-II (or nptII); confers resistance to neomycin, kanamycin, and G418 (Geneticin®)
>Addgene plasmid #137814 | pPGK-T7/2-CD44v3 (fl) | addgene full sequence | sequence record 276411 | Addgene NGS Result
GGGTAGGGGAGGCGCTTTTCCCAAGGCAGTCTGGAGCATGCGCTTTAGCAGCCCCGCTGGGCACTTGGCG
CTACACAAGTGGCCTCTGGCCTCGCACACATTCCACATCCACCGGTAGGCGCCAACCGGCTCCGTTCTTT
GGTGGCCCCTTCGCGCCACCTTCTACTCCTCCCCTAGTCAGGAAGTTCCCCCCCGCCCCGCAGCTCGCGT
CGTGCAGGACGTGACAAATGGAAGTAGCACGTCTCACTAGTCTCGTGCAGATGGACAGCACCGCTGAGCA
ATGGAAGCGGGTAGGCCTTTGGGGCAGCGGCCAATAGCAGCTTTGCTCCTTCGCTTTCTGGGCTCAGAGG
CTGGGAAGGGGTGGGTCCGGGGGCGGGCTCAGGGGCGGGCTCAGGGGCGGGGCGGGCGCCCGAAGGTCCT
CCGGAGGCCCGGCATTCTGCACGCTTCAAAAGCGCACGTCTGCCGCGCTGTTCTCCTCTTCCTCATCTCC
GGGCCTTTCGACCCCTAGGCTTTTGCAAAAAGCTCCGGATCGATCCTGAGAACTTCAGGGTGAGTTTGGG
GACCCTTGATTGTTCTTTCTTTTTCGCTATTGTAAAATTCATGTTATATGGAGGGGGCAAAGTTTTCAGG
GTGTTGTTTAGAATGGGAAGATGTCCCTTGTATCACCATGGACCCTCATGATAATTTTGTTTCTTTCACT
TTCTACTCTGTTGACAACCATTGTCTCCTCTTATTTTCTTTTCATTTTCTGTAACTTTTTCGTTAAACTT
TAGCTTGCATTTGTAACGAATTTTTAAATTCACTTTTGTTTATTTGTCAGATTGTAAGTACTTTCTCTAA
TCACTTTTTTTTCAAGGCAATCAGGGTATATTATATTGTACTTCAGCACAGTTTTAGAGAACAATTGTTA
TAATTAAATGATAAGGTAGAATATTTCTGCATATAAATTCTGGCTGGCGTGGAAATATTCTTATTGGTAG
AAACAACTACATCCTGGTCATCATCCTGCCTTTCTCTTTATGGTTACAATGATATACACTGTTTGAGATG
AGGATAAAATACTCTGAGTCCAAACCGGGCCCCTCTGCTAACCATGTTCATGCCTTCTTCTTTTTCCTAC
AGCTCCTGGGCAACGTGCTGGTTATTGTGCTGTCTCATCATTTTGGCAAAGAATTGTAATACGACTCACT
ATAGGGCGAATTCCGCTCCGGACACCATGGACAAGTTTTGGTGGCACGCAGCCTGGGGACTCTGCCTCGT
GCCGCTGAGCCTGGCGCAGATCGATTTGAATATAACCTGCCGCTTTGCAGGTGTATTCCACGTGGAGAAA
AATGGTCGCTACAGCATCTCTCGGACGGAGGCCGCTGACCTCTGCAAGGCTTTCAATAGCACCTTGCCCA
CAATGGCCCAGATGGAGAAAGCTCTGAGCATCGGATTTGAGACCTGCAGGTATGGGTTCATAGAAGGGCA
CGTGGTGATTCCCCGGATCCACCCCAACTCCATCTGTGCAGCAAACAACACAGGGGTGTACATCCTCACA
TCCAACACCTCCCAGTATGACACATATTGCTTCAATGCTTCAGCTCCACCTGAAGAAGATTGTACATCAG
TCACAGACCTGCCCAATGCCTTTGATGGACCAATTACCATAACTATTGTTAACCGTGATGGCACCCGCTA
TGTCCAGAAAGGAGAATACAGAACGAATCCTGAAGACATCTACCCCAGCAACCCTACTGATGATGACGTG
AGCAGCGGCTCCTCCAGTGAAAGGAGCAGCACTTCAGGAGGTTACATCTTTTACACCTTTTCTACTGTAC
ACCCCATCCCAGACGAAGACAGTCCCTGGATCACCGACAGCACAGACAGAATCCCTGCTACCAGTACGTC
TTCAAATACCATCTCAGCAGGCTGGGAGCCAAATGAAGAAGATGAAGATGAAAGAGACAGACACCTCAGT
TTTTCTGGATCAGGCATTGATGATGATGAAGATTTTATCTCCAGCACCAGAGACCAAGACACATTCCACC
CCAGTGGGGGGTCCCATACCACTCATGGATCTGAATCAGATGGACACTCACATGGGAGTCAAGAAGGTGG
AGCAAACACAACCTCTGGTCCTATAAGGACACCCCAAATTCCAGAATGGCTGATCATCTTGGCATCCCTC
TTGGCCTTGGCTTTGATTCTTGCAGTTTGCATTGCAGTCAACAGTCGAAGAAGGTGTGGGCAGAAGAAAA
AGCTAGTGATCAACAGTGGCAATGGAGCTGTGGAGGACAGAAAGCCAAGTGGACTCAACGGAGAGGCCAG
CAAGTCTCAGGAAATGGTGCATTTGGTGAACAAGGAGTCGTCAGAAACTCCAGACCAGTTTATGACAGCT
GATGAGACAAGGAACCTGCAGAATGTGGACATGAAGATTGGGGTAGATCCCCGGCCGGTCGCCACCATGG
TGAGCAAGGGCGAGGAGCTGTTCACCGGGGTGGTGCCCATCCTGGTCGAGCTGGACGGCGACGTAAACGG
CCACAAGTTCAGCGTGTCCGGCGAGGGCGAGGGCGATGCCACCTACGGCAAGCTGACCCTGAAGTTCATC
TGCACCACCGGCAAGCTGCCCGTGCCCTGGCCCACCCTCGTGACCACCCTGACCTACGGCGTGCAGTGCT
TCAGCCGCTACCCCGACCACATGAAGCAGCACGACTTCTTCAAGTCCGCCATGCCCGAAGGCTACGTCCA
GGAGCGCACCATCTTCTTCAAGGACGACGGCAACTACAAGACCCGCGCCGAGGTGAAGTTCGAGGGCGAC
ACCCTGGTGAACCGCATCGAGCTGAAGGGCATCGACTTCAAGGAGGACGGCAACATCCTGGGGCACAAGC
TGGAGTACAACTACAACAGCCACAACGTCTATATCATGGCCGACAAGCAGAAGAACGGCATCAAGGTGAA
CTTCAAGATCCGCCACAACATCGAGGACGGCAGCGTGCAGCTCGCCGACCACTACCAGCAGAACACCCCC
ATCGGCGACGGCCCCGTGCTGCTGCCCGACAACCACTACCTGAGCACCCAGTCCGCCCTGAGCAAAGACC
CCAACGAGAAGCGCGATCACATGGTCCTGCTGGAGTTCGTGACCGCCGCCGGGATCACTCTCGGCATGGA
CGAGCTGTACAAGTAAAGCGGCCGCGAGATCCAGATCTTATTAAAGCAGAACTTGTTTATTGCAGCTTAT
AATGGTTACAAATAAAGCAATAGCATCACAAATTTCACAAATAAAGCATTTTTTTCACTGCATTCTAGTT
GTGGTTTGTCCAAACTCATCAATGTATCTTATCATGTCTGGTCGAGCAGGTGGCACTTTTCGGGGAAATG
TGCGCGGAACCCCTATTTGTTTATTTTTCTAAATACATTCAAATATGTATCCGCTCATGAGACAATAACC
CTGATAAATGCTTCAATAATATTGAAAAAGGAAGAGTATGAGTATTCAACATTTCCGTGTCGCCCTTATT
CCCTTTTTTGCGGCATTTTGCCTTCCTGTTTTTGCTCACCCAGAAACGCTGGTGAAAGTAAAAGATGCTG
AAGATCAGTTGGGTGCACGAGTGGGTTACATCGAACTGGATCTCAACAGCGGTAAGATCCTTGAGAGTTT
TCGCCCCGAAGAACGTTTTCCAATGATGAGCACTTTTAAAGTTCTGCTATGTGGCGCGGTATTATCCCGT
ATTGACGCCGGGCAAGAGCAACTCGGTCGCCGCATACACTATTCTCAGAATGACTTGGTTGAGTACTCAC
CAGTCACAGAAAAGCATCTTACGGATGGCATGACAGTAAGAGAATTATGCAGTGCTGCCATAACCATGAG
TGATAACACTGCGGCCAACTTACTTCTGACAACGATCGGAGGACCGAAGGAGCTAACCGCTTTTTTGCAC
AACATGGGGGATCATGTAACTCGCCTTGATCGTTGGGAACCGGAGCTGAATGAAGCCATACCAAACGACG
AGCGTGACACCACGATGCCTGTAGCAATGGCAACAACGTTGCGCAAACTATTAACTGGCGAACTACTTAC
TCTAGCTTCCCGGCAACAATTAATAGACTGGATGGAGGCGGATAAAGTTGCAGGACCACTTCTGCGCTCG
GCCCTTCCGGCTGGCTGGTTTATTGCTGATAAATCTGGAGCCGGTGAGCGTGGGTCTCGCGGTATCATTG
CAGCACTGGGGCCAGATGGTAAGCCCTCCCGTATCGTAGTTATCTACACGACGGGGAGTCAGGCAACTAT
GGATGAACGAAATAGACAGATCGCTGAGATAGGTGCCTCACTGATTAAGCATTGGTAACTGTCAGACCAA
GTTTACTCATATATACTTTAGATTGATTTAAAACTTCATTTTTAATTTAAAAGGATCTAGGTGAAGATCC
TTTTTGATAATCTCATGACCAAAATCCCTTAACGTGAGTTTTCGTTCCACTGAGCGTCAGACCCCGTAGA
AAAGATCAAAGGATCTTCTTGAGATCCTTTTTTTCTGCGCGTAATCTGCTGCTTGCAAACAAAAAAACCA
CCGCTACCAGCGGTGGTTTGTTTGCCGGATCAAGAGCTACCAACTCTTTTTCCGAAGGTAACTGGCTTCA
GCAGAGCGCAGATACCAAATACTGTTCTTCTAGTGTAGCCGTAGTTAGGCCACCACTTCAAGAACTCTGT
AGCACCGCCTACATACCTCGCTCTGCTAATCCTGTTACCAGTGGCTGCTGCCAGTGGCGATAAGTCGTGT
CTTACCGGGTTGGACTCAAGACGATAGTTACCGGATAAGGCGCAGCGGTCGGGCTGAACGGGGGGTTCGT
GCACACAGCCCAGCTTGGAGCGAACGACCTACACCGAACTGAGATACCTACAGCGTGAGCTATGAGAAAG
CGCCACGCTTCCCGAAGGGAGAAAGGCGGACAGGTATCCGGTAAGCGGCAGGGTCGGAACAGGAGAGCGC
ACGAGGGAGCTTCCAGGGGGAAACGCCTGGTATCTTTATAGTCCTGTCGGGTTTCGCCACCTCTGACTTG
AGCGTCGATTTTTGTGATGCTCGTCAGGGGGGCGGAGCCTATGGAAAAACGCCAGCAACGCGGCCTTTTT
ACGGTTCCTGGCCTTTTGCTGGCCTTTTGCTCACATGTTCTTTCCTGCGTTATCCCCTGATTCTGTGGAT
AACCGTATTACCGCCTTTGAGTGAGCTGATACCGCTCGCCGCAGCCGAACGACCGAGCGCAGCGAGTCAG
TGAGCGAGGAAGCGGAAGAGCGCCCAATACGCAAACCGCCTCTCCCCGCGCGTTGGCCGATTCATTTCGA
CTTCTGAGGCGGAAAGAACCAGGCCAATATGGGATCGGCCATTGAACAAGATGGATTGCACGCAGGTTCT
CCGGCCGCTTGGGTGGAGAGGCTATTCGGCTATGACTGGGCACAACAGACAATCGGCTGCTCTGATGCCG
CCGTGTTCCGGCTGTCAGCGCAGGGGCGCCCGGTTCTTTTTGTCAAGACCGACCTGTCCGGTGCCCTGAA
TGAACAATTCTACC
